Addgene plasmid #77455: DGKG gRNA (BRDN0001145017)
Purpose: 3rd generation lentiviral gRNA plasmid targeting human DGKG
Depositing lab: John Doench & David Root. Depositing organization: Broad Institute. Publication: Optimized sgRNA design to maximize activity and minimize off-target effects of CRISPR-Cas9. Doench JG, Fusi N, Sullender M, Hegde M, Vaimberg EW, Donovan KF, Smith I, Tothova Z, Wilen C, Orchard R, Virgin HW, Listgarten J, Root DE. Nat Biotechnol. 2016 Jan 18. doi: 10.1038/nbt.3437. PubMed 26780180.
Backbone
  Vector backbone: lentiGuide-Puro
  Backbone manufacturer: Zhang Lab (Addgene plasmid # 52963)
  Vector type: Mammalian Expression, Lentiviral, CRISPR
  Selectable markers: Puromycin
Growth in bacteria
  Bacterial resistance: Ampicillin, 100 μg/mL
  Growth temperature: 37°C
  Growth strain: DH5alpha
  Copy number: High Copy
Gene/Insert
  Gene/Insert name: DGKG (alt names: DGKG; NM_001080744.1)
  gRNA/shRNA sequence: GGGATGGACTACGACCGGGA
  Species: H. sapiens (human)
  Entrez Gene: DGKG (a.k.a. DAGK3, DGK-GAMMA)
  Promoter: hU6
  Cloning method: Unknown
  Sequencing primers: 5′ U6-F; 3′ pS2-R
Terms and licenses: Academic/Nonprofit Terms; Industry Terms: Not Available to Industry
Depositor comments: The gRNA was designed to target the following Genbank reference sequence(s): NM_001080744.1,NM_001080745.1,NM_001346.2. Note that this plasmid does NOT contain Cas9. It should be used in conjunction with lentiCas9-Blast (Addgene #52962) or otherwise with cell lines already expressing Cas9. Browse the full kinome gRNA library at http://www.addgene.org/pooled-library/broadgpp-human-kinome/ or visit http://www.broadinstitute.org/rnai/public/ for detailed protocols and information.
How to cite: DGKG gRNA (BRDN0001145017) was a gift from John Doench & David Root (Addgene plasmid # 77455 ; http://n2t.net/addgene:77455 ; RRID:Addgene_77455)
