[The description below was written by a language model from this plasmid's Addgene catalogue record and pLannotate feature annotations shown in this document.]
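Description:
DGKG gRNA (BRDN0001145017) is a third-generation lentiviral guide RNA plasmid built on the lentiGuide-Puro backbone, designed to direct Streptococcus pyogenes Cas9 to the human DGKG gene (diacylglycerol kinase gamma, also known as DAGK3). The guide was designed against several DGKG reference transcripts and belongs to a human kinome gRNA collection. In bacteria the roughly 8.3 kb plasmid is maintained through a high-copy ColE1/pUC-type origin and selected with ampicillin via the β-lactamase gene. The backbone also carries an f1 origin, an SV40 origin and poly(A) signal, and remnants of lac and T7/T3 promoter elements.

The lentiviral transfer cassette begins with an RSV promoter fused to a truncated HIV-1 5' LTR, which makes genomic RNA production Tat-independent. This is followed by the Ψ packaging signal with a partial gag sequence and the Rev response element for Rev-dependent nuclear export. Inside the provirus, a human U6 RNA polymerase III promoter drives the 20-nt DGKG spacer fused to the Cas9 gRNA scaffold. A cPPT/CTS element lies downstream of this unit and aids nuclear import of the viral genome. A separate EF-1α promoter with its intron A expresses puromycin N-acetyltransferase for selection of transduced mammalian cells. A WPRE enhances transcript expression, and the self-inactivating ΔU3 3' LTR disables LTR promoter activity after integration.

The plasmid does not encode Cas9. It is meant to be packaged into lentivirus and used with a separate Cas9 vector or in cells that already express Cas9, typically for knockout of DGKG.
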