Features (pLannotate 1.2.2; 29 found; start..end, strand, type, name):
     14..80      +  CDS            small t antigen (fragment): SV40 (simian virus 40) small t antigen
    106..317     +  promoter       EF-1α core promoter: core promoter for human elongation factor EF-1α
    318..1256    +  intron         EF-1α intron A: intron upstream of the start codon of human EF-1α
   1278..1877    +  CDS            PuroR (fragment): puromycin N-acetyltransferase; pac from Streptomyces; confers resistance to puromycin
   1893..2481    +  misc_feature   WPRE: woodchuck hepatitis virus posttranscriptional regulatory element
   2532..2551    +  misc_feature   cPPT/CTS (fragment): central polypurine tract and central termination sequence of HIV-1
   2553..2786    +  LTR            3' LTR (ΔU3): self-inactivating 3' long terminal repeat (LTR) from HIV-1
   2864..2985    +  polyA_signal   SV40 poly(A) signal: SV40 polyadenylation signal
   3025..3160    +  rep_origin     SV40 ori: SV40 origin of replication
   3181..3199    -  promoter       T7 promoter: promoter for bacteriophage T7 RNA polymerase
   3207..3362    +  CDS            lacZα (fragment): LacZα fragment of β-galactosidase; lacZ fragment
   3367..3795    +  rep_origin     f1 ori (sequence partly withheld): f1 bacteriophage origin of replication; arrow indicates direction of (+) strand synthesis
   3848..3952    +  promoter       AmpR promoter: bla
   3953..4813    +  CDS            AmpR: β-lactamase; bla; confers resistance to ampicillin, carbenicillin, and related antibiotics
   4984..5572    +  rep_origin     ori: high-copy-number ColE1/pMB1/pBR322/pUC origin of replication
   5755..5847    +  CDS            lacI (fragment): lac repressor; lacI; The lac repressor binds to the lac operator to inhibit transcription in E. coli. This inhibition can be relieved by adding lactose or isopropyl-β-D-thiogalactopyranoside (IPTG).
   5860..5881    +  protein_bind   CAP binding site: CAP binding activates transcription in the presence of cAMP. E. coli catabolite activator protein
   5896..5926    +  promoter       lac promoter: promoter for the E. coli lac operon
   5934..5950    +  protein_bind   lac operator: The lac repressor binds to the lac operator to inhibit transcription in E. coli. This inhibition can be relieved by adding lactose or isopropyl-β-D-thiogalactopyranoside (IPTG). lac repressor encoded by lacI
   5995..6013    +  promoter       T3 promoter: promoter for bacteriophage T3 RNA polymerase
   6041..6267    +  promoter       RSV promoter: Rous sarcoma virus enhancer/promoter
   6268..6448    +  LTR            5' LTR (truncated): truncated 5' long terminal repeat (LTR) from HIV-1
   6495..6620    +  misc_feature   HIV-1 Ψ: packaging signal of human immunodeficiency virus type 1
   6604..6967    +  CDS            HIV-1 gag (fragment): gag protein from human immunodeficiency virus 1; gag
   7113..7346    +  misc_feature   RRE: The Rev response element (RRE) of HIV-1 allows for Rev-dependent mRNA export from the nucleus to the cytoplasm.
   7723..7749    +  CDS            Rev (fragment): human immunodeficiency virus 1 (HIV-1) Rev protein; rev; enhances nuclear export of unspliced and incompletely spliced viral mRNAs
   7753..7993    +  promoter       U6 promoter: RNA polymerase III promoter for human U6 snRNA
   8023..8098    +  misc_RNA       gRNA scaffold: guide RNA scaffold for the Streptococcus pyogenes CRISPR/Cas9 system
   8154..8271    +  misc_feature   cPPT/CTS: central polypurine tract and central termination sequence of HIV-1
>Addgene plasmid #77455 | DGKG gRNA (BRDN0001145017) | addgene full sequence | sequence record 187794 | Addgene Assembled Sequence
CCCGGGTGCAAAGATGGATAAAGTTTTAAACAGAGAGGAATCTTTGCAGCTAATGGACCTTCTAGGTCTT
GAAAGGAGTGGGAATTGGCTCCGGTGCCCGTCAGTGGGCAGAGCGCACATCGCCCACAGTCCCCGAGAAG
TTGGGGGGAGGGGTCGGCAATTGATCCGGTGCCTAGAGAAGGTGGCGCGGGGTAAACTGGGAAAGTGATG
TCGTGTACTGGCTCCGCCTTTTTCCCGAGGGTGGGGGAGAACCGTATATAAGTGCAGTAGTCGCCGTGAA
CGTTCTTTTTCGCAACGGGTTTGCCGCCAGAACACAGGTAAGTGCCGTGTGTGGTTCCCGCGGGCCTGGC
CTCTTTACGGGTTATGGCCCTTGCGTGCCTTGAATTACTTCCACCTGGCTGCAGTACGTGATTCTTGATC
CCGAGCTTCGGGTTGGAAGTGGGTGGGAGAGTTCGAGGCCTTGCGCTTAAGGAGCCCCTTCGCCTCGTGC
TTGAGTTGAGGCCTGGCCTGGGCGCTGGGGCCGCCGCGTGCGAATCTGGTGGCACCTTCGCGCCTGTCTC
GCTGCTTTCGATAAGTCTCTAGCCATTTAAAATTTTTGATGACCTGCTGCGACGCTTTTTTTCTGGCAAG
ATAGTCTTGTAAATGCGGGCCAAGATCTGCACACTGGTATTTCGGTTTTTGGGGCCGCGGGCGGCGACGG
GGCCCGTGCGTCCCAGCGCACATGTTCGGCGAGGCGGGGCCTGCGAGCGCGGCCACCGAGAATCGGACGG
GGGTAGTCTCAAGCTGGCCGGCCTGCTCTGGTGCCTGGCCTCGCGCCGCCGTGTATCGCCCCGCCCTGGG
CGGCAAGGCTGGCCCGGTCGGCACCAGTTGCGTGAGCGGAAAGATGGCCGCTTCCCGGCCCTGCTGCAGG
GAGCTCAAAATGGAGGACGCGGCGCTCGGGAGAGCGGGCGGGTGAGTCACCCACACAAAGGAAAAGGGCC
TTTCCGTCCTCAGCCGTCGCTTCATGTGACTCCACGGAGTACCGGGCGCCGTCCAGGCACCTCGATTAGT
TCTCGAGCTTTTGGAGTACGTCGTCTTTAGGTTGGGGGGAGGGGTTTTATGCGATGGAGTTTCCCCACAC
TGAGTGGGTGGAGACTGAAGTTAGGCCAGCTTGGCACTTGATGTAATTCTCCTTGGAATTTGCCCTTTTT
GAGTTTGGATCTTGGTTCATTCTCAAGCCTCAGACAGTGGTTCAAAGTTTTTTTCTTCCATTTCAGGTGT
CGTGACGTACGGCCACCATGACCGAGTACAAGCCCACGGTGCGCCTCGCCACCCGCGACGACGTCCCCAG
GGCCGTACGCACCCTCGCCGCCGCGTTCGCCGACTACCCCGCCACGCGCCACACCGTCGATCCGGACCGC
CACATCGAGCGGGTCACCGAGCTGCAAGAACTCTTCCTCACGCGCGTCGGGCTCGACATCGGCAAGGTGT
GGGTCGCGGACGACGGCGCCGCCGTGGCGGTCTGGACCACGCCGGAGAGCGTCGAAGCGGGGGCGGTGTT
CGCCGAGATCGGCCCGCGCATGGCCGAGTTGAGCGGTTCCCGGCTGGCCGCGCAGCAACAGATGGAAGGC
CTCCTGGCGCCGCACCGGCCCAAGGAGCCCGCGTGGTTCCTGGCCACCGTCGGAGTCTCGCCCGACCACC
AGGGCAAGGGTCTGGGCAGCGCCGTCGTGCTCCCCGGAGTGGAGGCGGCCGAGCGCGCCGGGGTGCCCGC
CTTCCTGGAGACCTCCGCGCCCCGCAACCTCCCCTTCTACGAGCGGCTCGGCTTCACCGTCACCGCCGAC
GTCGAGGTGCCCGAAGGACCGCGCACCTGGTGCATGACCCGCAAGCCCGGTGCCTGAACGCGTTAAGTCG
ACAATCAACCTCTGGATTACAAAATTTGTGAAAGATTGACTGGTATTCTTAACTATGTTGCTCCTTTTAC
GCTATGTGGATACGCTGCTTTAATGCCTTTGTATCATGCTATTGCTTCCCGTATGGCTTTCATTTTCTCC
TCCTTGTATAAATCCTGGTTGCTGTCTCTTTATGAGGAGTTGTGGCCCGTTGTCAGGCAACGTGGCGTGG
TGTGCACTGTGTTTGCTGACGCAACCCCCACTGGTTGGGGCATTGCCACCACCTGTCAGCTCCTTTCCGG
GACTTTCGCTTTCCCCCTCCCTATTGCCACGGCGGAACTCATCGCCGCCTGCCTTGCCCGCTGCTGGACA
GGGGCTCGGCTGTTGGGCACTGACAATTCCGTGGTGTTGTCGGGGAAATCATCGTCCTTTCCTTGGCTGC
TCGCCTGTGTTGCCACCTGGATTCTGCGCGGGACGTCCTTCTGCTACGTCCCTTCGGCCCTCAATCCAGC
GGACCTTCCTTCCCGCGGCCTGCTGCCGGCTCTGCGGCCTCTTCCGCGTCTTCGCCTTCGCCCTCAGACG
AGTCGGATCTCCCTTTGGGCCGCCTCCCCGCGTCGACTTTAAGACCAATGACTTACAAGGCAGCTGTAGA
TCTTAGCCACTTTTTAAAAGAAAAGGGGGGACTGGAAGGGCTAATTCACTCCCAACGAAGACAAGATCTG
CTTTTTGCTTGTACTGGGTCTCTCTGGTTAGACCAGATCTGAGCCTGGGAGCTCTCTGGCTAACTAGGGA
ACCCACTGCTTAAGCCTCAATAAAGCTTGCCTTGAGTGCTTCAAGTAGTGTGTGCCCGTCTGTTGTGTGA
CTCTGGTAACTAGAGATCCCTCAGACCCTTTTAGTCAGTGTGGAAAATCTCTAGCAGTACGTATAGTAGT
TCATGTCATCTTATTATTCAGTATTTATAACTTGCAAAGAAATGAATATCAGAGAGTGAGAGGAACTTGT
TTATTGCAGCTTATAATGGTTACAAATAAAGCAATAGCATCACAAATTTCACAAATAAAGCATTTTTTTC
ACTGCATTCTAGTTGTGGTTTGTCCAAACTCATCAATGTATCTTATCATGTCTGGCTCTAGCTATCCCGC
CCCTAACTCCGCCCATCCCGCCCCTAACTCCGCCCAGTTCCGCCCATTCTCCGCCCCATGGCTGACTAAT
TTTTTTTATTTATGCAGAGGCCGAGGCCGCCTCGGCCTCTGAGCTATTCCAGAAGTAGTGAGGAGGCTTT
TTTGGAGGCCTAGGGACGTACCCAATTCGCCCTATAGTGAGTCGTATTACGCGCGCTCACTGGCCGTCGT
TTTACAACGTCGTGACTGGGAAAACCCTGGCGTTACCCAACTTAATCGCCTTGCAGCACATCCCCCTTTC
GCCAGCTGGCGTAATAGCGAAGAGGCCCGCACCGATCGCCCTTCCCAACAGTTGCGCAGCCTGAATGGCG
AATGGG
[124 nt withheld, positions 3367-3490]
C
[91 nt withheld, positions 3492-3582]
A
[49 nt withheld, positions 3584-3632]
CCTTTGACGTTGGAGTCCACGTTCTTT
[37 nt withheld, positions 3660-3696]
ACCCTATCTCGGTCTATTCTTTTGATTTATAAGGGATTTTGCCGATTTCGGCCTATTGGTTAAAAAATGA
GCTGATTTAACAAAAATTTAACGCGAATTTTAACAAAATATTAACGCTTACAATTTAGGTGGCACTTTTC
GGGGAAATGTGCGCGGAACCCCTATTTGTTTATTTTTCTAAATACATTCAAATATGTATCCGCTCATGAG
ACAATAACCCTGATAAATGCTTCAATAATATTGAAAAAGGAAGAGTATGAGTATTCAACATTTCCGTGTC
GCCCTTATTCCCTTTTTTGCGGCATTTTGCCTTCCTGTTTTTGCTCACCCAGAAACGCTGGTGAAAGTAA
AAGATGCTGAAGATCAGTTGGGTGCACGAGTGGGTTACATCGAACTGGATCTCAACAGCGGTAAGATCCT
TGAGAGTTTTCGCCCCGAAGAACGTTTTCCAATGATGAGCACTTTTAAAGTTCTGCTATGTGGCGCGGTA
TTATCCCGTATTGACGCCGGGCAAGAGCAACTCGGTCGCCGCATACACTATTCTCAGAATGACTTGGTTG
AGTACTCACCAGTCACAGAAAAGCATCTTACGGATGGCATGACAGTAAGAGAATTATGCAGTGCTGCCAT
AACCATGAGTGATAACACTGCGGCCAACTTACTTCTGACAACGATCGGAGGACCGAAGGAGCTAACCGCT
TTTTTGCACAACATGGGGGATCATGTAACTCGCCTTGATCGTTGGGAACCGGAGCTGAATGAAGCCATAC
CAAACGACGAGCGTGACACCACGATGCCTGTAGCAATGGCAACAACGTTGCGCAAACTATTAACTGGCGA
ACTACTTACTCTAGCTTCCCGGCAACAATTAATAGACTGGATGGAGGCGGATAAAGTTGCAGGACCACTT
CTGCGCTCGGCCCTTCCGGCTGGCTGGTTTATTGCTGATAAATCTGGAGCCGGTGAGCGTGGGTCTCGCG
GTATCATTGCAGCACTGGGGCCAGATGGTAAGCCCTCCCGTATCGTAGTTATCTACACGACGGGGAGTCA
GGCAACTATGGATGAACGAAATAGACAGATCGCTGAGATAGGTGCCTCACTGATTAAGCATTGGTAACTG
TCAGACCAAGTTTACTCATATATACTTTAGATTGATTTAAAACTTCATTTTTAATTTAAAAGGATCTAGG
TGAAGATCCTTTTTGATAATCTCATGACCAAAATCCCTTAACGTGAGTTTTCGTTCCACTGAGCGTCAGA
CCCCGTAGAAAAGATCAAAGGATCTTCTTGAGATCCTTTTTTTCTGCGCGTAATCTGCTGCTTGCAAACA
AAAAAACCACCGCTACCAGCGGTGGTTTGTTTGCCGGATCAAGAGCTACCAACTCTTTTTCCGAAGGTAA
CTGGCTTCAGCAGAGCGCAGATACCAAATACTGTTCTTCTAGTGTAGCCGTAGTTAGGCCACCACTTCAA
GAACTCTGTAGCACCGCCTACATACCTCGCTCTGCTAATCCTGTTACCAGTGGCTGCTGCCAGTGGCGAT
AAGTCGTGTCTTACCGGGTTGGACTCAAGACGATAGTTACCGGATAAGGCGCAGCGGTCGGGCTGAACGG
GGGGTTCGTGCACACAGCCCAGCTTGGAGCGAACGACCTACACCGAACTGAGATACCTACAGCGTGAGCT
ATGAGAAAGCGCCACGCTTCCCGAAGGGAGAAAGGCGGACAGGTATCCGGTAAGCGGCAGGGTCGGAACA
GGAGAGCGCACGAGGGAGCTTCCAGGGGGAAACGCCTGGTATCTTTATAGTCCTGTCGGGTTTCGCCACC
TCTGACTTGAGCGTCGATTTTTGTGATGCTCGTCAGGGGGGCGGAGCCTATGGAAAAACGCCAGCAACGC
GGCCTTTTTACGGTTCCTGGCCTTTTGCTGGCCTTTTGCTCACATGTTCTTTCCTGCGTTATCCCCTGAT
TCTGTGGATAACCGTATTACCGCCTTTGAGTGAGCTGATACCGCTCGCCGCAGCCGAACGACCGAGCGCA
GCGAGTCAGTGAGCGAGGAAGCGGAAGAGCGCCCAATACGCAAACCGCCTCTCCCCGCGCGTTGGCCGAT
TCATTAATGCAGCTGGCACGACAGGTTTCCCGACTGGAAAGCGGGCAGTGAGCGCAACGCAATTAATGTG
AGTTAGCTCACTCATTAGGCACCCCAGGCTTTACACTTTATGCTTCCGGCTCGTATGTTGTGTGGAATTG
TGAGCGGATAACAATTTCACACAGGAAACAGCTATGACCATGATTACGCCAAGCGCGCAATTAACCCTCA
CTAAAGGGAACAAAAGCTGGAGCTGCAAGCTTAATGTAGTCTTATGCAATACTCTTGTAGTCTTGCAACA
TGGTAACGATGAGTTAGCAACATGCCTTACAAGGAGAGAAAAAGCACCGTGCATGCCGATTGGTGGAAGT
AAGGTGGTACGATCGTGCCTTATTAGGAAGGCAACAGACGGGTCTGACATGGATTGGACGAACCACTGAA
TTGCCGCATTGCAGAGATATTGTATTTAAGTGCCTAGCTCGATACATAAACGGGTCTCTCTGGTTAGACC
AGATCTGAGCCTGGGAGCTCTCTGGCTAACTAGGGAACCCACTGCTTAAGCCTCAATAAAGCTTGCCTTG
AGTGCTTCAAGTAGTGTGTGCCCGTCTGTTGTGTGACTCTGGTAACTAGAGATCCCTCAGACCCTTTTAG
TCAGTGTGGAAAATCTCTAGCAGTGGCGCCCGAACAGGGACTTGAAAGCGAAAGGGAAACCAGAGGAGCT
CTCTCGACGCAGGACTCGGCTTGCTGAAGCGCGCACGGCAAGAGGCGAGGGGCGGCGACTGGTGAGTACG
CCAAAAATTTTGACTAGCGGAGGCTAGAAGGAGAGAGATGGGTGCGAGAGCGTCAGTATTAAGCGGGGGA
GAATTAGATCGCGATGGGAAAAAATTCGGTTAAGGCCAGGGGGAAAGAAAAAATATAAATTAAAACATAT
AGTATGGGCAAGCAGGGAGCTAGAACGATTCGCAGTTAATCCTGGCCTGTTAGAAACATCAGAAGGCTGT
AGACAAATACTGGGACAGCTACAACCATCCCTTCAGACAGGATCAGAAGAACTTAGATCATTATATAATA
CAGTAGCAACCCTCTATTGTGTGCATCAAAGGATAGAGATAAAAGACACCAAGGAAGCTTTAGACAAGAT
AGAGGAAGAGCAAAACAAAAGTAAGACCACCGCACAGCAAGCGGCCGCTGATCTTCAGACCTGGAGGAGG
AGATATGAGGGACAATTGGAGAAGTGAATTATATAAATATAAAGTAGTAAAAATTGAACCATTAGGAGTA
GCACCCACCAAGGCAAAGAGAAGAGTGGTGCAGAGAGAAAAAAGAGCAGTGGGAATAGGAGCTTTGTTCC
TTGGGTTCTTGGGAGCAGCAGGAAGCACTATGGGCGCAGCGTCAATGACGCTGACGGTACAGGCCAGACA
ATTATTGTCTGGTATAGTGCAGCAGCAGAACAATTTGCTGAGGGCTATTGAGGCGCAACAGCATCTGTTG
CAACTCACAGTCTGGGGCATCAAGCAGCTCCAGGCAAGAATCCTGGCTGTGGAAAGATACCTAAAGGATC
AACAGCTCCTGGGGATTTGGGGTTGCTCTGGAAAACTCATTTGCACCACTGCTGTGCCTTGGAATGCTAG
TTGGAGTAATAAATCTCTGGAACAGATTTGGAATCACACGACCTGGATGGAGTGGGACAGAGAAATTAAC
AATTACACAAGCTTAATACACTCCTTAATTGAAGAATCGCAAAACCAGCAAGAAAAGAATGAACAAGAAT
TATTGGAATTAGATAAATGGGCAAGTTTGTGGAATTGGTTTAACATAACAAATTGGCTGTGGTATATAAA
ATTATTCATAATGATAGTAGGAGGCTTGGTAGGTTTAAGAATAGTTTTTGCTGTACTTTCTATAGTGAAT
AGAGTTAGGCAGGGATATTCACCATTATCGTTTCAGACCCACCTCCCAACCCCGAGGGGACCCAGAGAGG
GCCTATTTCCCATGATTCCTTCATATTTGCATATACGATACAAGGCTGTTAGAGAGATAATTAGAATTAA
TTTGACTGTAAACACAAAGATATTAGTACAAAATACGTGACGTAGAAAGTAATAATTTCTTGGGTAGTTT
GCAGTTTTAAAATTATGTTTTAAAATGGACTATCATATGCTTACCGTAACTTGAAAGTATTTCGATTTCT
TGGCTTTATATATCTTGTGGAAAGGACGAAACACCGGGGATGGACTACGACCGGGAGTTTTAGAGCTAGA
AATAGCAAGTTAAAATAAGGCTAGTCCGTTATCAACTTGAAAAAGTGGCACCGAGTCGGTGCTTTTTTAA
GCTTGGCGTAACTAGATCTTGAGACAAATGGCAGTATTCATCCACAATTTTAAAAGAAAAGGGGGGATTG
GGGGGTACAGTGCAGGGGAAAGAATAGTAGACATAATAGCAACAGACATACAAACTAAAGAATTACAAAA
ACAAATTACAAAAATTCAAAATTTTCGGGTTTATTACAGGGACAGCAGAGATCCACTTTGGCGCCGGCTC
GAGGGGG
