>Addgene plasmid #77455 | DGKG gRNA (BRDN0001145017) | depositor partial sequence | sequence record 144915 | Target Sequence
GGGATGGACTACGACCGGGA
