>Addgene plasmid #77455 | DGKG gRNA (BRDN0001145017) | addgene partial sequence | sequence record 187793 | hU6-F
AGAAAGTAATAATTTCTTGGGTAGTTTGCAGTTTTAAAATTATGTTTTAAAATGGACTATCATATGCTTA
CCGTAACTTGAAAGTATTTCGATTTCTTGGCTTTATATATCTTGTGGAAAGGACGAAACACCGGGGATGG
ACTACGACCGGGAGTTTTAGAGCTAGAAATAGCAAGTTAAAATAAGGCTAGTCCGTTATCAACTTGAAAA
AGTGGCACCGAGTCGGTGCTTTTTTAAGCTTGGCGTAACTAGATCTTGAGACAAATGGCAGTATTCATCC
ACAATTTTAAAAGAAAAGGGGGGATTGGGGGGTACAGTGCAGGGGAAAGAATAGTAGACATAATAGCAAC
AGACATACAAACTAAAGAATTACAAAAACAAATTACAAAAATTCAAAATTTTCGGGTTTATTACAGGGAC
AGCAGAGATCCACTTTGGCGCCGGCTCGAGGGGGCCCGGGTGCAAAGATGGATAAAGTTTTAAACAGAGA
GGAATCTTTGCAGCTAATGGACCTTCTAGGTCTTGAAAGGAGTGGGAATTGGCTCCGGTGCCCGTCAGTG
GGCAGAGCGC
